>Addgene plasmid #54531 | mOrange2-pBAD | addgene full sequence | sequence record 158646 | Addgene NGS result
CTCTCCTGAGTAGGACAAATCCGCCGGGAGCGGATTTGAACGTTGCGAAGCAACGGCCCGGAGGGTGGCG
GGCAGGACGCCCGCCATAAACTGCCAGGCATCAAATTAAGCAGAAGGCCATCCTGACGGATGGCCTTTTT
GCGTTTCTACAAACTCTTTTGTTTATTTTTCTAAATACATTCAAATATGTATCCGCTCATGAGACAATAA
CCCTGATAAATGCTTCAATAATATTGAAAAAGGAAGAGTATGAGTATTCAACATTTCCGTGTCGCCCTTA
TTCCCTTTTTTGCGGCATTTTGCCTTCCTGTTTTTGCTCACCCAGAAACGCTGGTGAAAGTAAAAGATGC
TGAAGATCAGTTGGGTGCACGAGTGGGTTACATCGAACTGGATCTCAACAGCGGTAAGATCCTTGAGAGT
TTTCGCCCCGAAGAACGTTTTCCAATGATGAGCACTTTTAAAGTTCTGCTATGTGGCGCGGTATTATCCC
GTATTGACGCCGGGCAAGAGCAACTCGGTCGCCGCATACACTATTCTCAGAATGACTTGGTTGAGTACTC
ACCAGTCACAGAAAAGCATCTTACGGATGGCATGACAGTAAGAGAATTATGCAGTGCTGCCATAACCATG
AGTGATAACACTGCGGCCAACTTACTTCTGACAACGATCGGAGGACCGAAGGAGCTAACCGCTTTTTTGC
ACAACATGGGGGATCATGTAACTCGCCTTGATCGTTGGGAACCGGAGCTGAATGAAGCCATACCAAACGA
CGAGCGTGACACCACGATGCCTGTAGCAATGGCAACAACGTTGCGCAAACTATTAACTGGCGAACTACTT
ACTCTAGCTTCCCGGCAACAATTAATAGACTGGATGGAGGCGGATAAAGTTGCAGGACCACTTCTGCGCT
CGGCCCTTCCGGCTGGCTGGTTTATTGCTGATAAATCTGGAGCCGGTGAGCGTGGGTCTCGCGGTATCAT
TGCAGCACTGGGGCCAGATGGTAAGCCCTCCCGTATCGTAGTTATCTACACGACGGGGAGTCAGGCAACT
ATGGATGAACGAAATAGACAGATCGCTGAGATAGGTGCCTCACTGATTAAGCATTGGTAACTGTCAGACC
AAGTTTACTCATATATACTTTAGATTGATTTAAAACTTCATTTTTAATTTAAAAGGATCTAGGTGAAGAT
CCTTTTTGATAATCTCATGACCAAAATCCCTTAACGTGAGTTTTCGTTCCACTGAGCGTCAGACCCCGTA
GAAAAGATCAAAGGATCTTCTTGAGATCCTTTTTTTCTGCGCGTAATCTGCTGCTTGCAAACAAAAAAAC
CACCGCTACCAGCGGTGGTTTGTTTGCCGGATCAAGAGCTACCAACTCTTTTTCCGAAGGTAACTGGCTT
CAGCAGAGCGCAGATACCAAATACTGTTCTTCTAGTGTAGCCGTAGTTAGGCCACCACTTCAAGAACTCT
GTAGCACCGCCTACATACCTCGCTCTGCTAATCCTGTTACCAGTGGCTGCTGCCAGTGGCGATAAGTCGT
GTCTTACCGGGTTGGACTCAAGACGATAGTTACCGGATAAGGCGCAGCGGTCGGGCTGAACGGGGGGTTC
GTGCACACAGCCCAGCTTGGAGCGAACGACCTACACCGAACTGAGATACCTACAGCGTGAGCTATGAGAA
AGCGCCACGCTTCCCGAAGGGAGAAAGGCGGACAGGTATCCGGTAAGCGGCAGGGTCGGAACAGGAGAGC
GCACGAGGGAGCTTCCAGGGGGAAACGCCTGGTATCTTTATAGTCCTGTCGGGTTTCGCCACCTCTGACT
TGAGCGTCGATTTTTGTGATGCTCGTCAGGGGGGCGGAGCCTATGGAAAAACGCCAGCAACGCGGCCTTT
TTACGGTTCCTGGCCTTTTGCTGGCCTTTTGCTCACATGTTCTTTCCTGCGTTATCCCCTGATTCTGTGG
ATAACCGTATTACCGCCTTTGAGTGAGCTGATACCGCTCGCCGCAGCCGAACGACCGAGCGCAGCGAGTC
AGTGAGCGAGGAAGCGGAAGAGCGCCTGATGCGGTATTTTCTCCTTACGCATCTGTGCGGTATTTCACAC
CGCATCTGGTGCACTCTCAGTACAATCTGCTCTGATGCCGCATAGTTAAGCCAGTATACACTCCGCTATC
GCTACGTGACTGGGTCATGGCTGCGCCCCGACACCCGCCAACACCCGCTGACGCGCCCTGACGGGCTTGT
CTGCTCCCGGCATCCGCTTACAGACAAGCTGTGACCGTCTCCGGGAGCTGCATGTGTCAGAGGTTTTCAC
CGTCATCACCGAAACGCGCGAGGCAGAAGGAGATGGCGCCCAACAGTCCCCCGGCCACGGGGCCTGCCAC
CATACCCACGCCGAAACAAGCGCTCATGAGCCCGAAGTGGCGAGCCCGATCTTCCCCATCGGTGATGTCG
GCGATATAGGCGCCAGCAACCGCACCTGTGGCGCCGGTGATGCCGGCCACGATGCGTCCGGCGTAGAGGA
TCTGCTCATGTTTGACAGCTTATCATCGATGCATAATGTGCCTGTCAAATGGACGAAGCAGGGATTCTGC
AAACCCTATGCTACTCCGTCAAGCCGTCAATTGTCTGATTCGTTACCAATTATGACAACTTGACGGCTAC
ATCATTCACTTTTTCTTCACAACCGGCACGGAACTCGCTCGGGCTGGCCCCGGTGCATTTTTTAAATACC
CGCGAGAAATAGAGTTGATCGTCAAAACCAACATTGCGACCGACGGTGGCGATAGGCATCCGGGTGGTGC
TCAAAAGCAGCTTCGCCTGGCTGATACGTTGGTCCTCGCGCCAGCTTAAGACGCTAATCCCTAACTGCTG
GCGGAAAAGATGTGACAGACGCGACGGCGACAAGCAAACATGCTGTGCGACGCTGGCGATATCAAAATTG
CTGTCTGCCAGGTGATCGCTGATGTACTGACAAGCCTCGCGTACCCGATTATCCATCGGTGGATGGAGCG
ACTCGTTAATCGCTTCCATGCGCCGCAGTAACAATTGCTCAAGCAGATTTATCGCCAGCAGCTCCGAATA
GCGCCCTTCCCCTTGCCCGGCGTTAATGATTTGCCCAAACAGGTCGCTGAAATGCGGCTGGTGCGCTTCA
TCCGGGCGAAAGAACCCCGTATTGGCAAATATTGACGGCCAGTTAAGCCATTCATGCCAGTAGGCGCGCG
GACGAAAGTAAACCCACTGGTGATACCATTCGCGAGCCTCCGGATGACGACCGTAGTGATGAATCTCTCC
TGGCGGGAACAGCAAAATATCACCCGGTCGGCAAACAAATTCTCGTCCCTGATTTTTCACCACCCCCTGA
CCGCGAATGGTGAGATTGAGAATATAACCTTTCATTCCCAGCGGTCGGTCGATAAAAAAATCGAGATAAC
CGTTGGCCTCAATCGGCGTTAAACCCGCCACCAGATGGGCATTAAACGAGTATCCCGGCAGCAGGGGATC
ATTTTGCGCTTCAGCCATACTTTTCATACTCCCGCCATTCAGAGAAGAAACCAATTGTCCATATTGCATC
AGACATTGCCGTCACTGCGTCTTTTACTGGCTCTTCTCGCTAACCAAACCGGTAACCCCGCTTATTAAAA
GCATTCTGTAACAAAGCGGGACCAAAGCCATGACAAAAACGCGTAACAAAAGTGTCTATAATCACGGCAG
AAAAGTCCACATTGATTATTTGCACGGCGTCACACTTTGCTATGCCATAGCATTTTTATCCATAAGATTA
GCGGATACTACCTGACGCTTTTTATCGCAACTCTCTACTGTTTCTCCATACCCGTTTTTTTGGGCTAGAA
ATAATTTTGTTTAACTTTAAGAAGGAGATATACATATGCGGGGTTCTCATCATCATCATCATCATGGTAT
GGCTAGCATGACTGGTGGACAGCAAATGGGTCGGGATCTGTACGAGAACCTGTACTTCCAGGGCTCGAGC
ATGGTGAGCAAGGGCGAGGAGAATAACATGGCCATCATCAAGGAGTTCATGCGCTTCAAGGTGCGCATGG
AGGGCTCCGTGAACGGCCACGAGTTCGAGATCGAGGGCGAGGGCGAGGGCCGCCCCTACGAGGGCTTTCA
GACCGCTAAGCTGAAGGTGACCAAGGGTGGCCCCCTGCCCTTCGCCTGGGACATCCTGTCCCCTCATTTC
ACCTACGGCTCCAAGGCCTACGTGAAGCACCCCGCCGACATCCCCGACTACTTCAAGCTGTCCTTCCCCG
AGGGCTTCAAGTGGGAGCGCGTGATGAACTACGAGGACGGCGGCGTGGTGACCGTGACCCAGGACTCCTC
CCTGCAGGACGGCGAGTTCATCTACAAGGTGAAGCTGCGCGGCACCAACTTCCCCTCCGACGGCCCCGTG
ATGCAGAAGAAGACCATGGGCTGGGAGGCCTCCTCCGAGCGGATGTACCCCGAGGACGGTGCCCTGAAGG
GCAAGATCAAGATGAGGCTGAAGCTGAAGGACGGCGGCCACTACACCTCCGAGGTCAAGACCACCTACAA
GGCCAAGAAGCCCGTGCAGCTGCCCGGCGCCTACATCGTCGACATCAAGTTGGACATCACCTCCCACAAC
GAGGACTACACCATCGTGGAACAGTACGAACGCGCCGAGGGCCGCCACTCCACCGGCGGCATGGACGAGC
TGTACAAGTAAGAATTCGAAGCTTGGCTGTTTTGGCGGATGAGAGAAGATTTTCAGCCTGATACAGATTA
AATCAGAACGCAGAAGCGGTCTGATAAAACAGAATTTGCCTGGCGGCAGTAGCGCGGTGGTCCCACCTGA
CCCCATGCCGAACTCAGAAGTGAAACGCCGTAGCGCCGATGGTAGTGTGGGGTCTCCCCATGCGAGAGTA
GGGAACTGCCAGGCATCAAATAAAACGAAAGGCTCAGTCGAAAGACTGGGCCTTTCGTTTTATCTGTTGT
TTGTCGGTGAACG
Features (pLannotate 1.2.2; 16 found; start..end, strand, type, name):
    112..139     +  terminator     rrnB T2 terminator: transcription terminator T2 from the E. coli rrnB gene
    158..249     +  promoter       AmpR promoter: bla
    250..1110    +  CDS            AmpR: β-lactamase; bla; confers resistance to ampicillin, carbenicillin, and related antibiotics
   1281..1869    +  rep_origin     ori: high-copy-number ColE1/pMB1/pBR322/pUC origin of replication
   2055..2195    -  misc_feature   bom: basis of mobility region from pBR322
   2297..2336    -  CDS            rop (fragment): Rop protein, which maintains plasmids at low copy number; rop
   2337..2522    -  CDS            TcR (fragment): tetracycline efflux protein; tet; confers resistance to tetracycline
   2532..2550    +  promoter       tet promoter (fragment): E. coli promoter for tetracycline efflux protein gene
   2640..3518    -  CDS            araC: L-arabinose regulatory protein; araC
   3545..3829    +  promoter       araBAD promoter: araBAD; promoter of the L-arabinose operon of E. coli; the araC regulatory gene is transcribed in the opposite direction (Guzman et al., 1995)
   3856..3878    +  RBS            RBS: efficient ribosome binding site from bacteriophage T7 gene 10 (Olins and Rangwala, 1989)
   3898..3918    +  CDS            capTEV™ (fragment): composite tag for in vivo biotinylation, TEV protease cleavage, and 6xHis tagging
   3919..3951    +  CDS            T7 tag (gene 10 leader): leader peptide from bacteriophage T7 gene 10 promotes efficient translation in E. coli
   3991..4698    +  CDS            mOrange2: mOrange2 is a basic (constitutively fluorescent) orange fluorescent protein published in 2008, derived from Discosoma sp.. It has high acid sensitivity.
   4798..4913    +  ncRNA          5S rRNA: Accession: RF00001 - 5S ribosomal RNA
   4917..20      +  terminator     rrnB T1 terminator (across the origin): Escherichia coli rrnB; transcription terminator T1 from the E. coli rrnB gene
