[The description below was written by a language model from this plasmid's Addgene catalogue record and pLannotate feature annotations shown in this document.]
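Description:
mOrange2-pBAD is a bacterial expression plasmid of the pBAD type, built to produce the monomeric orange fluorescent protein mOrange2 in E. coli under arabinose control. The catalogue lists it as an empty backbone of about 4.8 kb, while the sequenced record annotated here is 4,983 nt. It is maintained as a high-copy plasmid through a ColE1/pMB1-family origin and selected with ampicillin via the bla gene and its own promoter. Remnants of pBR322 ancestry are also annotated: the bom mobility region and short fragments of rop, the tetracycline resistance gene and the tet promoter. None of these fragments is expected to be functional.

The expression cassette consists of the araC regulator gene transcribed divergently from the araBAD promoter, so that transcription is repressed without L-arabinose and induced when it is added. Downstream lie the phage T7 gene 10 ribosome binding site and an N-terminal leader. This leader includes a short stretch annotated as a fragment of a composite tag, which most likely corresponds to the 6xHis tag named in the catalogue, followed by the T7 gene 10 leader peptide that promotes efficient translation. The mOrange2 coding sequence, derived from a Discosoma protein, follows and is terminated by the rrnB region (a 5S rRNA segment plus the T1 and T2 terminators).

The depositor notes that the histidine tag is intended for protein purification and gives excitation and emission maxima of 549 and 565 nm. The plasmid is therefore suited to inducible production and affinity purification of mOrange2 for characterisation or use as a fluorescence standard. The record gives no cloning method or cloning sites for inserting other genes.
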