Addgene plasmid #54531: mOrange2-pBAD
Purpose: (Empty Backbone) Localization: Protein Expression Vector , Excitation: 549, Emission: 565
Depositing lab: Michael Davidson & Nathan Shaner & Roger Tsien. Depositing organization: Florida State University, Tallahassee. Publication: Improving the photostability of bright monomeric orange and red fluorescent proteins. Shaner NC, Lin MZ, McKeown MR, Steinbach PA, Hazelwood KL, Davidson MW, Tsien RY. Nat Methods. 2008 Jun;5(6):545-51. doi: 10.1038/nmeth.1209. Epub 2008 May 4. PubMed 18454154.
Backbone
  Vector backbone: mOrange2-pBAD
  Backbone size (bp): 4800
  Vector type: Bacterial Expression
  Tag / fusion protein: mOrange2 (C terminal on backbone); 6xHis (N terminal on backbone)
Growth in bacteria
  Bacterial resistance: Ampicillin, 100 μg/mL
  Growth temperature: 37°C
  Growth strain: DH5alpha
  Copy number: High Copy
Gene/Insert
  Gene/Insert name: None
  Tag / fusion protein: mOrange2 (C terminal on backbone); 6xHis (N terminal on backbone)
  Cloning method: Unknown
  Sequencing primers: 5′ pBAD-Fwd; 3′ pBAD-rev
Resource information
  A portion of this plasmid was derived from a plasmid made by: N.C. Shaner, M.W. Davidson, and R.Y. Tsien; PMID 18454154
Terms and licenses: Academic/Nonprofit Terms; Industry Terms: Not Available to Industry
Depositor comments: Contains 6x-Histidine tag for protein purification. Excitation = 549; Emission = 565
How to cite: mOrange2-pBAD was a gift from Michael Davidson & Nathan Shaner & Roger Tsien (Addgene plasmid # 54531 ; http://n2t.net/addgene:54531 ; RRID:Addgene_54531)
