>Addgene plasmid #54531 | mOrange2-pBAD | depositor partial sequence | sequence record 84928 | insert sequence
ACTTTGCTATGCCATAGCATTTTATCCATAGATAGCGGATACTACCTGACGCTTTTATCGCAACTCTCTA
CTGTTTCTCCATACCCGTTTTTTGGGCTAGAAATAATTTGTTTAACTTAAGAAGGAGATATACATATGCG
GGGTTCTCATCATCATCATCATCATGGTATGGCTAGCATGACTGGTGGACAGCAAATGGGTCGGGATCTG
TACGAGAACCTGTACTTCCAGGGCTCGAGCATGGTGAGCAAGGGCGAGGAGAATAACATGGCCATCATCA
AGGAGTTCATGCGCTTCAAGGTGCGCATGGAGGGCTCCGTGAACGGCCACGAGTTCGAGATCGAGGGCGA
GGGCGAGGGCCGCCCCTACGAGGGCTTTCAGACCGCTAAGCTGAAGGTGACCAAGGGTGGCCCCCTGCCC
TTCGCCTGGGACATCCTGTCCCCTCATTTCACCTACGGCTCCAAGGCCTACGTGAAGCACCCCGCCGACA
TCCCCGACTACTTCAAGCTGTCCTTCCCCGAGGGCTTCAAGTGGGAGCGCGTGATGAACTACGAGGACGG
CGGCGTGGTGACCGTGACCCAGGACTCCTCCCTGCAGGACGGCGAGTTCATCTACAAGGTGAAGCTGCGC
GGCACCAACTTCCCCTCCGACGGCCCCGTGATGCAGAAGAAGACCATGGGCTGGGAGGCCTCCTCCGAGC
GGATGTACCCCGAGGACGGTGCCCTGAAGGGCAAGATCAAGATGAGGCTGAAGCTGAAGGACGGCGGCCA
CTACACCTCCGAGGTCAAGACCACCTACAAGGCCAAGAAGCCCGTGCAGCTGCCCGGCGCCTACATCGTC
GACATCAAGTTGGACATCACCTCCCACAACGAGGACTACACCATCGTGGAACAGTACGAACGCGCCGAGG
GCCGCCACTCCACCGGCGGCATGGACGAGCTGTACAAGTAAGAATTCGAAGCTTGGCTGTTTTGGCGGAT
GAGAGAAGATTTTCAGCCTG
