>Addgene plasmid #54531 | mOrange2-pBAD | addgene partial sequence | sequence record 93351 | pBAD-F 5'-ATGCCATAGCATTTTTATCC-3'
TCGCAACTCTCTACTGTTTCTCCATACCCGTTTTTTTGGGCTAGAAATAATTTTGTTTAACTTTAAGAAG
GAGATATACATATGCGGGGTTCTCATCATCATCATCATCATGGTATGGCTAGCATGACTGGTGGACAGCA
AATGGGTCGGGATCTGTACGAGAACCTGTACTTCCAGGGCTCGAGCATGGTGAGCAAGGGCGAGGAGAAT
AACATGGCCATCATCAAGGAGTTCATGCGCTTCAAGGTGCGCATGGAGGGCTCCGTGAACGGCCACGAGT
TCGAGATCGAGGGCGAGGGCGAGGGCCGCCCCTACGAGGGCTTTCAGACCGCTAAGCTGAAGGTGACCAA
GGGTGGCCCCCTGCCCTTCGCCTGGGACATCCTGTCCCCTCATTTCACCTACGGCTCCAAGGCCTACGTG
AAGCACCCCGCCGACATCCCCGACTACTTCAAGCTGTCCTTCCCCGAGGGCTTCAAGTGGGAGCGCGTGA
TGAACTACGAGGACGGCGGCGTGGTGACCGTGACCCAGGACTCCTCCCTGCAGGACGGCGAGTTCATCTA
CAAGGTGAAGCTGCGCGGCACCAACTTCCCCTCCGACGGCCCCGTGATGCAGAAGAAGACCATGGGCTGG
GAGGCCTCCTCCGAGCGGATGTACCCCGAGGACGGTGCCCTGAAGGGCAAGATCAAGATGAGGCTGAAGC
TGAAGGACGGCGGCCACTACACCTCCGAGGTCAAGACCACCTACAAGGCCAAGAAGCCCGTGCAGCTGCC
CGGCGCCTACATCGTCGACATCAAGTTGGACATCACCTCCCACAACGAGGACTAC
