>Addgene plasmid #54531 | mOrange2-pBAD | addgene partial sequence | sequence record 93406 | pBAD-R 5'-GATTTAATCTGTATCAGG-3'
TTCGAATTCTTACTTGTACAGCTCGTCCATGCCGCCGGTGGAGTGGCGGCCCTCGGCGCGTTCGTACTGT
TCCACGATGGTGTAGTCCTCGTTGTGGGAGGTGATGTCCAACTTGATGTCGACGATGTAGGCGCCGGGCA
GCTGCACGGGCTTCTTGGCCTTGTAGGTGGTCTTGACCTCGGAGGTGTAGTGGCCGCCGTCCTTCAGCTT
CAGCCTCATCTTGATCTTGCCCTTCAGGGCACCGTCCTCGGGGTACATCCGCTCGGAGGAGGCCTCCCAG
CCCATGGTCTTCTTCTGCATCACGGGGCCGTCGGAGGGGAAGTTGGTGCCGCGCAGCTTCACCTTGTAGA
TGAACTCGCCGTCCTGCAGGGAGGAGTCCTGGGTCACGGTCACCACGCCGCCGTCCTCGTAGTTCATCAC
GCGCTCCCACTTGAAGCCCTCGGGGAAGGACAGCTTGAAGTAGTCGGGGATGTCGGCGGGGTGCTTCACG
TAGGCCTTGGAGCCGTAGGTGAAATGAGGGGACAGGATGTCCCAGGCGAAGGGCAGGGGGCCACCCTTGG
TCACCTTCAGCTTAGCGGTCTGAAAGCCCTCGTAGGGGCGGCCCTCGCCCTCGCCCTCGATCTCGAACTC
GTGGCCGTTCACGGAGCCCTCCATGCGCACCTTGAAGCGCATGAACTCCTTGATGATGGCC
